Addgene plasmid #144485: TFORF3009
Purpose: Lentiviral vector for overexpressing transcription factor ORFs with unique 24-bp barcodes. Barcodes facilitate identification of transcription factors in pooled screens.
Depositing lab: Feng Zhang. Depositing organization: Broad Institute. Publication: A transcription factor atlas of directed differentiation. Joung J, Ma S, Tay T, Geiger-Schuller KR, Kirchgatterer PC, Verdine VK, Guo B, Arias-Garcia MA, Allen WE, Singh A, Kuksenko O, Abudayyeh OO, Gootenberg JS, Fu Z, Macrae RK, Buenrostro JD, Regev A, Zhang F. Cell. 2023 Jan 5;186(1):209-229.e26. doi: 10.1016/j.cell.2022.11.026. PubMed 36608654.
Backbone
  Vector backbone: pLX_TRC317
  Backbone manufacturer: Broad Institute Genetic Perturbation Platform
  Backbone size w/o insert (bp): 8264
  Vector type: Mammalian Expression, Lentiviral
  Selectable markers: Puromycin
Growth in bacteria
  Bacterial resistance: Ampicillin, 100 μg/mL
  Growth temperature: 37°C
  Growth strain: NEB Stable
  Copy number: High Copy
Gene/Insert
  Gene/Insert name: ZNF35
  Species: H. sapiens (human)
  Insert size (bp): 1790
  Entrez Gene: ZNF35 (a.k.a. HF.10, HF10, Zfp105)
  Promoter: EF1a
  Tag / fusion protein: V5 (C terminal on insert)
  Cloning method: Gateway Cloning
  Sequencing primers: 5′ GGGTGGAGACTGAAGTTAGGCCAG; 3′ CACATAGCGTAAAAGGAGCAACATAG
Resource information
  A portion of this plasmid was derived from a plasmid made by: Broad Institute Genetic Perturbation Platform
Terms and licenses: Academic/Nonprofit Terms; Industry Terms: Not Available to Industry
Depositor comments: NM_003420.3 Please test multiple small colonies in case of plasmid recombination. To make this collection available in a timely manner, a portion of this collection was not fully sequenced by Addgene. If an Addgene verified full plasmid sequence is not available, please contact us prior to placing an order to request the full sequence.
How to cite: TFORF3009 was a gift from Feng Zhang (Addgene plasmid # 144485 ; http://n2t.net/addgene:144485 ; RRID:Addgene_144485)
