[The description below was written by a language model from this plasmid's Addgene catalogue record and pLannotate feature annotations shown in this document.]
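Description:
TFORF3009 is a lentiviral mammalian expression plasmid built on the pLX_TRC317 backbone, carrying the human zinc-finger transcription factor ZNF35 as an overexpression ORF. It belongs to a barcoded transcription factor ORF collection in which each construct carries a unique 24-bp barcode, so that the factor delivered to a cell can be identified in pooled screens. The barcode is not annotated in the feature table, so its position cannot be stated from the record. In bacteria the plasmid replicates from a high-copy ColE1/pUC-type origin and is selected with ampicillin through the bla gene. An f1 origin and remnants of a lac/lacZα cloning region with T7 and T3 promoters are also present in the backbone. The depositor notes a risk of plasmid recombination, as is common for LTR-containing vectors.

The viral cassette has a third-generation layout. An RSV promoter drives a truncated HIV-1 5' LTR, followed by the Ψ packaging signal with a gag fragment, the RRE for Rev-dependent export of genomic RNA, a cPPT/CTS, and a self-inactivating ΔU3 3' LTR with a downstream SV40 poly(A) signal. Within the provirus, an SV40 early promoter/origin region precedes the puromycin N-acetyltransferase gene, which allows selection of transduced cells. Downstream, the EF-1α promoter drives the ZNF35 ORF, which was inserted by Gateway cloning and is flanked by attB1 and attB2 remnants. A C-terminal V5 epitope tag follows for detection, and a WPRE enhances transcript expression. The automated annotation labels only the first part of the region between the att sites as ZNF35, although the catalogue gives an insert of about 1.8 kb. The construct is intended for constitutive ZNF35 overexpression in studies such as directed differentiation screens.
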