Features (pLannotate 1.2.2; 34 found; start..end, strand, type, name):
      5..231     +  promoter       RSV promoter: Rous sarcoma virus enhancer/promoter
    232..412     +  LTR            5' LTR (truncated): truncated 5' long terminal repeat (LTR) from HIV-1
    459..584     +  misc_feature   HIV-1 Ψ: packaging signal of human immunodeficiency virus type 1
    568..931     +  CDS            HIV-1 gag (fragment): gag protein from human immunodeficiency virus 1; gag
   1077..1310    +  misc_feature   RRE: The Rev response element (RRE) of HIV-1 allows for Rev-dependent mRNA export from the nucleus to the cytoplasm.
   1687..1713    +  CDS            Rev (fragment): human immunodeficiency virus 1 (HIV-1) Rev protein; rev; enhances nuclear export of unspliced and incompletely spliced viral mRNAs
   1720..1743    +  promoter       SV40 promoter (fragment): SV40 early promoter
   1744..1815    +  promoter       SV40 promoter (fragment): SV40 enhancer and early promoter
   1839..1974    +  rep_origin     SV40 ori: SV40 origin of replication
   2020..2616    +  CDS            PuroR (fragment): puromycin N-acetyltransferase; pac from Streptomyces; confers resistance to puromycin
   2665..2782    +  misc_feature   cPPT/CTS: central polypurine tract and central termination sequence of HIV-1
   2847..2913    +  CDS            small t antigen (fragment): SV40 (simian virus 40) small t antigen
   2920..4098    +  promoter       EF-1α promoter: strong constitutive promoter for human elongation factor EF-1α
   4119..4136    +  protein_bind   attB1 (fragment): mutant version of attB; core recombination site for the Gateway® BP reaction BP Clonase™
   4145..4870    +  CDS            ZNF35 (fragment): ZNF35_HUMAN - Experimental evidence at protein level: Swiss-Prot protein existence level 1. May be involved in transcriptional regulation. Involved in cell differentiation and/or proliferation. From Homo sapiens (Human).
   5733..5750    -  protein_bind   attB2 (fragment): mutant version of attB; core recombination site for the Gateway® BP reaction BP Clonase™
   5759..5800    +  CDS            V5 tag: epitope tag from simian virus 5
   5816..5869    +  promoter       U6 promoter (fragment): RNA polymerase III promoter for human U6 snRNA
   5911..6499    +  misc_feature   WPRE: woodchuck hepatitis virus posttranscriptional regulatory element
   6550..6569    +  misc_feature   cPPT/CTS (fragment): central polypurine tract and central termination sequence of HIV-1
   6571..6804    +  LTR            3' LTR (ΔU3): self-inactivating 3' long terminal repeat (LTR) from HIV-1
   6882..7003    +  polyA_signal   SV40 poly(A) signal: SV40 polyadenylation signal
   7043..7178    +  rep_origin     SV40 ori: SV40 origin of replication
   7199..7217    -  promoter       T7 promoter: promoter for bacteriophage T7 RNA polymerase
   7225..7380    +  CDS            lacZα (fragment): LacZα fragment of β-galactosidase; lacZ fragment
   7385..7813    +  rep_origin     f1 ori (sequence partly withheld): f1 bacteriophage origin of replication; arrow indicates direction of (+) strand synthesis
   7866..7970    +  promoter       AmpR promoter: bla
   7971..8831    +  CDS            AmpR: β-lactamase; bla; confers resistance to ampicillin, carbenicillin, and related antibiotics
   9002..9590    +  rep_origin     ori: high-copy-number ColE1/pMB1/pBR322/pUC origin of replication
   9773..9865    +  CDS            lacI (fragment): lac repressor; lacI; The lac repressor binds to the lac operator to inhibit transcription in E. coli. This inhibition can be relieved by adding lactose or isopropyl-β-D-thiogalactopyranoside (IPTG).
   9878..9899    +  protein_bind   CAP binding site: CAP binding activates transcription in the presence of cAMP. E. coli catabolite activator protein
   9914..9944    +  promoter       lac promoter: promoter for the E. coli lac operon
   9952..9968    +  protein_bind   lac operator: The lac repressor binds to the lac operator to inhibit transcription in E. coli. This inhibition can be relieved by adding lactose or isopropyl-β-D-thiogalactopyranoside (IPTG). lac repressor encoded by lacI
  10013..10031   +  promoter       T3 promoter: promoter for bacteriophage T3 RNA polymerase
>Addgene plasmid #144485 | TFORF3009 | addgene full sequence | sequence record 407360 | Addgene NGS Result
TTAATGTAGTCTTATGCAATACTCTTGTAGTCTTGCAACATGGTAACGATGAGTTAGCAACATGCCTTAC
AAGGAGAGAAAAAGCACCGTGCATGCCGATTGGTGGAAGTAAGGTGGTACGATCGTGCCTTATTAGGAAG
GCAACAGACGGGTCTGACATGGATTGGACGAACCACTGAATTGCCGCATTGCAGAGATATTGTATTTAAG
TGCCTAGCTCGATACATAAACGGGTCTCTCTGGTTAGACCAGATCTGAGCCTGGGAGCTCTCTGGCTAAC
TAGGGAACCCACTGCTTAAGCCTCAATAAAGCTTGCCTTGAGTGCTTCAAGTAGTGTGTGCCCGTCTGTT
GTGTGACTCTGGTAACTAGAGATCCCTCAGACCCTTTTAGTCAGTGTGGAAAATCTCTAGCAGTGGCGCC
CGAACAGGGACTTGAAAGCGAAAGGGAAACCAGAGGAGCTCTCTCGACGCAGGACTCGGCTTGCTGAAGC
GCGCACGGCAAGAGGCGAGGGGCGGCGACTGGTGAGTACGCCAAAAATTTTGACTAGCGGAGGCTAGAAG
GAGAGAGATGGGTGCGAGAGCGTCAGTATTAAGCGGGGGAGAATTAGATCGCGATGGGAAAAAATTCGGT
TAAGGCCAGGGGGAAAGAAAAAATATAAATTAAAACATATAGTATGGGCAAGCAGGGAGCTAGAACGATT
CGCAGTTAATCCTGGCCTGTTAGAAACATCAGAAGGCTGTAGACAAATACTGGGACAGCTACAACCATCC
CTTCAGACAGGATCAGAAGAACTTAGATCATTATATAATACAGTAGCAACCCTCTATTGTGTGCATCAAA
GGATAGAGATAAAAGACACCAAGGAAGCTTTAGACAAGATAGAGGAAGAGCAAAACAAAAGTAAGACCAC
CGCACAGCAAGCGGCCGCTGATCTTCAGACCTGGAGGAGGAGATATGAGGGACAATTGGAGAAGTGAATT
ATATAAATATAAAGTAGTAAAAATTGAACCATTAGGAGTAGCACCCACCAAGGCAAAGAGAAGAGTGGTG
CAGAGAGAAAAAAGAGCAGTGGGAATAGGAGCTTTGTTCCTTGGGTTCTTGGGAGCAGCAGGAAGCACTA
TGGGCGCAGCGTCAATGACGCTGACGGTACAGGCCAGACAATTATTGTCTGGTATAGTGCAGCAGCAGAA
CAATTTGCTGAGGGCTATTGAGGCGCAACAGCATCTGTTGCAACTCACAGTCTGGGGCATCAAGCAGCTC
CAGGCAAGAATCCTGGCTGTGGAAAGATACCTAAAGGATCAACAGCTCCTGGGGATTTGGGGTTGCTCTG
GAAAACTCATTTGCACCACTGCTGTGCCTTGGAATGCTAGTTGGAGTAATAAATCTCTGGAACAGATTTG
GAATCACACGACCTGGATGGAGTGGGACAGAGAAATTAACAATTACACAAGCTTAATACACTCCTTAATT
GAAGAATCGCAAAACCAGCAAGAAAAGAATGAACAAGAATTATTGGAATTAGATAAATGGGCAAGTTTGT
GGAATTGGTTTAACATAACAAATTGGCTGTGGTATATAAAATTATTCATAATGATAGTAGGAGGCTTGGT
AGGTTTAAGAATAGTTTTTGCTGTACTTTCTATAGTGAATAGAGTTAGGCAGGGATATTCACCATTATCG
TTTCAGACCCACCTCCCAACCCCGAGGGGACCCATGCATTGCATCTCAATTAGTCAGCAACCAGGTGTGG
AAAGTCCCCAGGCTCCCCAGCAGGCAGAAGTATGCAAAGCATGCGTCTCAATTAGTCAGCAACCATAGTC
CCGCCCCTAACTCCGCCCATCCCGCCCCTAACTCCGCCCAGTTCCGCCCATTCTCCGCCCCATGGCTGAC
TAATTTTTTTTATTTATGCAGAGGCCGAGGCCGCCTCGGCCTCTGAGCTATTCCAGAAGTAGTGAGGAGG
CTTTTTTGGAGGCCTAGGCTTTTGCAAAAAGCTTTCTAGAGGTACCACCGGAGCTTACCATGACCGAGTA
CAAGCCCACGGTGCGCCTCGCCACCCGCGACGACGTCCCCAGGGCCGTACGCACCCTCGCCGCCGCGTTC
GCCGACTACCCCGCCACGCGCCACACCGTCGATCCGGACCGCCACATCGAGCGGGTCACCGAGCTGCAAG
AACTCTTCCTCACGCGCGTCGGGCTCGACATCGGCAAGGTGTGGGTCGCGGACGACGGCGCCGCCGTGGC
GGTCTGGACCACGCCGGAGAGCGTCGAAGCGGGGGCGGTGTTCGCCGAGATCGGCCCGCGCATGGCCGAG
TTGAGCGGTTCCCGGCTGGCCGCGCAGCAACAGATGGAAGGCCTCCTGGCGCCGCACCGGCCCAAGGAGC
CCGCGTGGTTCCTGGCCACCGTCGGCGTCTCGCCCGACCACCAGGGCAAGGGTCTGGGCAGCGCCGTCGT
GCTCCCCGGAGTGGAGGCGGCCGAGCGCGCCGGGGTGCCCGCCTTCCTGGAGACCTCCGCGCCCCGCAAC
CTCCCCTTCTACGAGCGGCTCGGCTTCACCGTCACCGCCGACGTCGAGGTGCCCGAAGGACCGCGCACCT
GGTGCATGACCCGCAAGCCCGGTGCCAGTTAACGAATTCTAGATCTTGAGACAAATGGCAGTATTCATCC
ACAATTTTAAAAGAAAAGGGGGGATTGGGGGGTACAGTGCAGGGGAAAGAATAGTAGACATAATAGCAAC
AGACATACAAACTAAAGAATTACAAAAACAAATTACAAAAATTCAAAATTTTCGGGTTTATTACAGGGAC
AGCAGAGATCCACTTTGGCGCCGGCTCGAGGCCTGCAGGTGCAAAGATGGATAAAGTTTTAAACAGAGAG
GAATCTTTGCAGCTAATGGACCTTCTAGGTCTTGAAAGGAGTGGGAATTGGCTCCGGTGCCCGTCAGTGG
GCAGAGCGCACATCGCCCACAGTCCCCGAGAAGTTGGGGGGAGGGGTCGGCAATTGAACCGGTGCCTAGA
GAAGGTGGCGCGGGGTAAACTGGGAAAGTGATGTCGTGTACTGGCTCCGCCTTTTTCCCGAGGGTGGGGG
AGAACCGTATATAAGTGCAGTAGTCGCCGTGAACGTTCTTTTTCGCAACGGGTTTGCCGCCAGAACACAG
GTAAGTGCCGTGTGTGGTTCCCGCGGGCCTGGCCTCTTTACGGGTTATGGCCCTTGCGTGCCTTGAATTA
CTTCCACCTGGCTGCAGTACGTGATTCTTGATCCCGAGCTTCGGGTTGGAAGTGGGTGGGAGAGTTCGAG
GCCTTGCGCTTAAGGAGCCCCTTCGCCTCGTGCTTGAGTTGAGGCCTGGCCTGGGCGCTGGGGCCGCCGC
GTGCGAATCTGGTGGCACCTTCGCGCCTGTCTCGCTGCTTTCGATAAGTCTCTAGCCATTTAAAATTTTT
GATGACCTGCTGCGACGCTTTTTTTCTGGCAAGATAGTCTTGTAAATGCGGGCCAAGATCTGCACACTGG
TATTTCGGTTTTTGGGGCCGCGGGCGGCGACGGGGCCCGTGCGTCCCAGCGCACATGTTCGGCGAGGCGG
GGCCTGCGAGCGCGGCCACCGAGAATCGGACGGGGGTAGTCTCAAGCTGGCCGGCCTGCTCTGGTGCCTG
GCCTCGCGCCGCCGTGTATCGCCCCGCCCTGGGCGGCAAGGCTGGCCCGGTCGGCACCAGTTGCGTGAGC
GGAAAGATGGCCGCTTCCCGGCCCTGCTGCAGGGAGCTCAAAATGGAGGACGCGGCGCTCGGGAGAGCGG
GCGGGTGAGTCACCCACACAAAGGAAAAGGGCCTTTCCGTCCTCAGCCGTCGCTTCATGTGACTCCACGG
AGTACCGGGCGCCGTCCAGGCACCTCGATTAGTTCTCGAGCTTTTGGAGTACGTCGTCTTTAGGTTGGGG
GGAGGGGTTTTATGCGATGGAGTTTCCCCACACTGAGTGGGTGGAGACTGAAGTTAGGCCAGCTTGGCAC
TTGATGTAATTCTCCTTGGAATTTGCCCTTTTTGAGTTTGGATCTTGGTTCATTCTCAAGCCTCAGACAG
TGGTTCAAAGTTTTTTTCTTCCATTTCAGGTGTCGTGAGGCTAGCATCGATTGATCAACAAGTTTGTACA
AAAAAGTTGGCACCATGACTGCAGAATTGAGAGAAGCCATGGCCCTAGCCCCATGGGGCCCAGTGAAGGT
GAAAAAGGAGGAGGAAGAAGAAGAAAACTTCCCAGGTCAGGCATCCAGCCAACAAGTGCACTCCGAGAAC
ATCAAAGTCTGGGCCCCAGTGCAGGGTCTTCAGACAGGCCTTGATGGATCAGAAGAGGAAGAAAAGGGTC
AGAACATATCCTGGGATATGGCGGTAGTCCTGAAAGCAACTCAGGAGGCACCTGCTGCTTCAACCCTTGG
CAGCTACTCATTACCAGGGACTCTGGCCAAGAGTGAGATACTGGAGACTCATGGGACCATGAACTTTCTA
GGTGCTGAAACCAAGAACCTACAGTTACTGGTTCCAAAAACTGAGATATGTGAGGAAGCTGAAAAACCCC
TCATCATATCAGAAAGAATCCAGAAAGCTGATCCTCAAGGACCTGAGTTAGGAGAAGCTTGTGAAAAGGG
AAACATGTTAAAGAGGCAGAGAATAAAGAGAGAAAAGAAAGATTTCAGACAAGTGATAGTGAATGACTGT
CACTTACCTGAAAGCTTCAAAGAAGAGGAAAACCAGAAATGTAAGAAATCTGGAGGAAAATATAGCCTTA
ATTCTGGCGCTGTTAAAAATCCAAAAACCCAGCTTGGACAAAAGCCTTTTACGTGTAGCGTGTGTGGGAA
AGGATTTAGTCAGAGTGCAAACCTCGTTGTGCATCAGCGAATCCACACTGGAGAGAAACCCTTTGAATGT
CATGAGTGTGGGAAGGCCTTCATTCAGAGTGCAAACCTCGTTGTGCATCAGAGAATCCACACTGGACAGA
AACCTTATGTTTGCTCAAAATGTGGGAAAGCCTTCACTCAGAGTTCAAATCTGACTGTACATCAAAAAAT
CCACTCCTTAGAAAAAACTTTTAAGTGCAATGAATGTGAGAAAGCCTTTAGTTACAGCTCACAACTTGCT
CGGCACCAGAAAGTCCACATTACGGAAAAATGCTATGAATGTAATGAATGTGGGAAAACATTTACTAGGA
GCTCAAACCTCATTGTCCACCAGAGGATCCACACTGGGGAGAAGCCCTTTGCCTGTAACGACTGTGGCAA
AGCCTTTACCCAGAGTGCAAATCTTATTGTACATCAGCGAAGCCATACTGGTGAGAAGCCATATGAGTGT
AAAGAGTGTGGGAAAGCCTTTAGTTGTTTTTCACACCTTATTGTGCACCAGAGAATTCACACTGCAGAGA
AACCTTACGACTGCAGCGAATGTGGGAAAGCCTTCAGTCAGCTCTCTTGCCTTATTGTCCACCAGAGAAT
TCACAGTGGAGATCTTCCTTACGTGTGTAATGAATGTGGGAAGGCCTTCACATGTAGCTCATACCTACTT
ATTCATCAGAGAATTCATAATGGAGAAAAACCTTACACATGTAATGAGTGTGGGAAGGCCTTCAGACAGA
GGTCGAGCCTCACCGTGCACCAGAGAACCCACACTGGGGAGAAGCCCTATGAATGTGAGAAGTGTGGTGC
AGCTTTCATTTCCAACTCACACCTCATGCGACACCATAGAACCCATCTTGTTGAATTGCCAACTTTCTTG
TACAAAGTGGTTGATATCGGTAAGCCTATCCCTAACCCTCTCCTCGGTCTCGATTCTACGTAGTAATGAA
CTAGTCCGTAACTTGAAAGTATTTCGATTTCTTGGCTTTATATATCTTGTGGAAAGGACGATACATTTTA
TAAATGTTAGCGCCCACGCGTTAAGTCGACAATCAACCTCTGGATTACAAAATTTGTGAAAGATTGACTG
GTATTCTTAACTATGTTGCTCCTTTTACGCTATGTGGATACGCTGCTTTAATGCCTTTGTATCATGCTAT
TGCTTCCCGTATGGCTTTCATTTTCTCCTCCTTGTATAAATCCTGGTTGCTGTCTCTTTATGAGGAGTTG
TGGCCCGTTGTCAGGCAACGTGGCGTGGTGTGCACTGTGTTTGCTGACGCAACCCCCACTGGTTGGGGCA
TTGCCACCACCTGTCAGCTCCTTTCCGGGACTTTCGCTTTCCCCCTCCCTATTGCCACGGCGGAACTCAT
CGCCGCCTGCCTTGCCCGCTGCTGGACAGGGGCTCGGCTGTTGGGCACTGACAATTCCGTGGTGTTGTCG
GGGAAATCATCGTCCTTTCCTTGGCTGCTCGCCTGTGTTGCCACCTGGATTCTGCGCGGGACGTCCTTCT
GCTACGTCCCTTCGGCCCTCAATCCAGCGGACCTTCCTTCCCGCGGCCTGCTGCCGGCTCTGCGGCCTCT
TCCGCGTCTTCGCCTTCGCCCTCAGACGAGTCGGATCTCCCTTTGGGCCGCCTCCCCGCGTCGACTTTAA
GACCAATGACTTACAAGGCAGCTGTAGATCTTAGCCACTTTTTAAAAGAAAAGGGGGGACTGGAAGGGCT
AATTCACTCCCAACGAAGACAAGATCTGCTTTTTGCTTGTACTGGGTCTCTCTGGTTAGACCAGATCTGA
GCCTGGGAGCTCTCTGGCTAACTAGGGAACCCACTGCTTAAGCCTCAATAAAGCTTGCCTTGAGTGCTTC
AAGTAGTGTGTGCCCGTCTGTTGTGTGACTCTGGTAACTAGAGATCCCTCAGACCCTTTTAGTCAGTGTG
GAAAATCTCTAGCAGTACGTATAGTAGTTCATGTCATCTTATTATTCAGTATTTATAACTTGCAAAGAAA
TGAATATCAGAGAGTGAGAGGAACTTGTTTATTGCAGCTTATAATGGTTACAAATAAAGCAATAGCATCA
CAAATTTCACAAATAAAGCATTTTTTTCACTGCATTCTAGTTGTGGTTTGTCCAAACTCATCAATGTATC
TTATCATGTCTGGCTCTAGCTATCCCGCCCCTAACTCCGCCCATCCCGCCCCTAACTCCGCCCAGTTCCG
CCCATTCTCCGCCCCATGGCTGACTAATTTTTTTTATTTATGCAGAGGCCGAGGCCGCCTCGGCCTCTGA
GCTATTCCAGAAGTAGTGAGGAGGCTTTTTTGGAGGCCTAGGGACGTACCCAATTCGCCCTATAGTGAGT
CGTATTACGCGCGCTCACTGGCCGTCGTTTTACAACGTCGTGACTGGGAAAACCCTGGCGTTACCCAACT
TAATCGCCTTGCAGCACATCCCCCTTTCGCCAGCTGGCGTAATAGCGAAGAGGCCCGCACCGATCGCCCT
TCCCAACAGTTGCGCAGCCTGAATGGCGAATGGG
[124 nt withheld, positions 7385-7508]
C
[91 nt withheld, positions 7510-7600]
A
[49 nt withheld, positions 7602-7650]
CCTTTGACGTTGGAGTCCACGTTCTTT
[37 nt withheld, positions 7678-7714]
ACCCTATCTCGGTCTATTCTTTTGATTTATAAGGGATTTTGCCGATTTCGGCCTATTGGTTAAAAAATGA
GCTGATTTAACAAAAATTTAACGCGAATTTTAACAAAATATTAACGCTTACAATTTAGGTGGCACTTTTC
GGGGAAATGTGCGCGGAACCCCTATTTGTTTATTTTTCTAAATACATTCAAATATGTATCCGCTCATGAG
ACAATAACCCTGATAAATGCTTCAATAATATTGAAAAAGGAAGAGTATGAGTATTCAACATTTCCGTGTC
GCCCTTATTCCCTTTTTTGCGGCATTTTGCCTTCCTGTTTTTGCTCACCCAGAAACGCTGGTGAAAGTAA
AAGATGCTGAAGATCAGTTGGGTGCACGAGTGGGTTACATCGAACTGGATCTCAACAGCGGTAAGATCCT
TGAGAGTTTTCGCCCCGAAGAACGTTTTCCAATGATGAGCACTTTTAAAGTTCTGCTATGTGGCGCGGTA
TTATCCCGTATTGACGCCGGGCAAGAGCAACTCGGTCGCCGCATACACTATTCTCAGAATGACTTGGTTG
AGTACTCACCAGTCACAGAAAAGCATCTTACGGATGGCATGACAGTAAGAGAATTATGCAGTGCTGCCAT
AACCATGAGTGATAACACTGCGGCCAACTTACTTCTGACAACGATCGGAGGACCGAAGGAGCTAACCGCT
TTTTTGCACAACATGGGGGATCATGTAACTCGCCTTGATCGTTGGGAACCGGAGCTGAATGAAGCCATAC
CAAACGACGAGCGTGACACCACGATGCCTGTAGCAATGGCAACAACGTTGCGCAAACTATTAACTGGCGA
ACTACTTACTCTAGCTTCCCGGCAACAATTAATAGACTGGATGGAGGCGGATAAAGTTGCAGGACCACTT
CTGCGCTCGGCCCTTCCGGCTGGCTGGTTTATTGCTGATAAATCTGGAGCCGGTGAGCGTGGGTCTCGCG
GTATCATTGCAGCACTGGGGCCAGATGGTAAGCCCTCCCGTATCGTAGTTATCTACACGACGGGGAGTCA
GGCAACTATGGATGAACGAAATAGACAGATCGCTGAGATAGGTGCCTCACTGATTAAGCATTGGTAACTG
TCAGACCAAGTTTACTCATATATACTTTAGATTGATTTAAAACTTCATTTTTAATTTAAAAGGATCTAGG
TGAAGATCCTTTTTGATAATCTCATGACCAAAATCCCTTAACGTGAGTTTTCGTTCCACTGAGCGTCAGA
CCCCGTAGAAAAGATCAAAGGATCTTCTTGAGATCCTTTTTTTCTGCGCGTAATCTGCTGCTTGCAAACA
AAAAAACCACCGCTACCAGCGGTGGTTTGTTTGCCGGATCAAGAGCTACCAACTCTTTTTCCGAAGGTAA
CTGGCTTCAGCAGAGCGCAGATACCAAATACTGTTCTTCTAGTGTAGCCGTAGTTAGGCCACCACTTCAA
GAACTCTGTAGCACCGCCTACATACCTCGCTCTGCTAATCCTGTTACCAGTGGCTGCTGCCAGTGGCGAT
AAGTCGTGTCTTACCGGGTTGGACTCAAGACGATAGTTACCGGATAAGGCGCAGCGGTCGGGCTGAACGG
GGGGTTCGTGCACACAGCCCAGCTTGGAGCGAACGACCTACACCGAACTGAGATACCTACAGCGTGAGCT
ATGAGAAAGCGCCACGCTTCCCGAAGGGAGAAAGGCGGACAGGTATCCGGTAAGCGGCAGGGTCGGAACA
GGAGAGCGCACGAGGGAGCTTCCAGGGGGAAACGCCTGGTATCTTTATAGTCCTGTCGGGTTTCGCCACC
TCTGACTTGAGCGTCGATTTTTGTGATGCTCGTCAGGGGGGCGGAGCCTATGGAAAAACGCCAGCAACGC
GGCCTTTTTACGGTTCCTGGCCTTTTGCTGGCCTTTTGCTCACATGTTCTTTCCTGCGTTATCCCCTGAT
TCTGTGGATAACCGTATTACCGCCTTTGAGTGAGCTGATACCGCTCGCCGCAGCCGAACGACCGAGCGCA
GCGAGTCAGTGAGCGAGGAAGCGGAAGAGCGCCCAATACGCAAACCGCCTCTCCCCGCGCGTTGGCCGAT
TCATTAATGCAGCTGGCACGACAGGTTTCCCGACTGGAAAGCGGGCAGTGAGCGCAACGCAATTAATGTG
AGTTAGCTCACTCATTAGGCACCCCAGGCTTTACACTTTATGCTTCCGGCTCGTATGTTGTGTGGAATTG
TGAGCGGATAACAATTTCACACAGGAAACAGCTATGACCATGATTACGCCAAGCGCGCAATTAACCCTCA
CTAAAGGGAACAAAAGCTGGAGCTGCAAGC
