>Addgene plasmid #144485 | TFORF3009 | depositor partial sequence | sequence record 285570 | Insert
ATCGATTGATCAACAAGTTTGTACAAAAAAGTTGGCACCATGACTGCAGAATTGAGAGAAGCCATGGCCC
TAGCCCCATGGGGCCCAGTGAAGGTGAAAAAGGAGGAGGAAGAAGAAGAAAACTTCCCAGGTCAGGCATC
CAGCCAACAAGTGCACTCCGAGAACATCAAAGTCTGGGCCCCAGTGCAGGGTCTTCAGACAGGCCTTGAT
GGATCAGAAGAGGAAGAAAAGGGTCAGAACATATCCTGGGATATGGCGGTAGTCCTGAAAGCAACTCAGG
AGGCACCTGCTGCTTCAACCCTTGGCAGCTACTCATTACCAGGGACTCTGGCCAAGAGTGAGATACTGGA
GACTCATGGGACCATGAACTTTCTAGGTGCTGAAACCAAGAACCTACAGTTACTGGTTCCAAAAACTGAG
ATATGTGAGGAAGCTGAAAAACCCCTCATCATATCAGAAAGAATCCAGAAAGCTGATCCTCAAGGACCTG
AGTTAGGAGAAGCTTGTGAAAAGGGAAACATGTTAAAGAGGCAGAGAATAAAGAGAGAAAAGAAAGATTT
CAGACAAGTGATAGTGAATGACTGTCACTTACCTGAAAGCTTCAAAGAAGAGGAAAACCAGAAATGTAAG
AAATCTGGAGGAAAATATAGCCTTAATTCTGGCGCTGTTAAAAATCCAAAAACCCAGCTTGGACAAAAGC
CTTTTACGTGTAGCGTGTGTGGGAAAGGATTTAGTCAGAGTGCAAACCTCGTTGTGCATCAGCGAATCCA
CACTGGAGAGAAACCCTTTGAATGTCATGAGTGTGGGAAGGCCTTCATTCAGAGTGCAAACCTCGTTGTG
CATCAGAGAATCCACACTGGACAGAAACCTTATGTTTGCTCAAAATGTGGGAAAGCCTTCACTCAGAGTT
CAAATCTGACTGTACATCAAAAAATCCACTCCTTAGAAAAAACTTTTAAGTGCAATGAATGTGAGAAAGC
CTTTAGTTACAGCTCACAACTTGCTCGGCACCAGAAAGTCCACATTACGGAAAAATGCTATGAATGTAAT
GAATGTGGGAAAACATTTACTAGGAGCTCAAACCTCATTGTCCACCAGAGGATCCACACTGGGGAGAAGC
CCTTTGCCTGTAACGACTGTGGCAAAGCCTTTACCCAGAGTGCAAATCTTATTGTACATCAGCGAAGCCA
TACTGGTGAGAAGCCATATGAGTGTAAAGAGTGTGGGAAAGCCTTTAGTTGTTTTTCACACCTTATTGTG
CACCAGAGAATTCACACTGCAGAGAAACCTTACGACTGCAGCGAATGTGGGAAAGCCTTCAGTCAGCTCT
CTTGCCTTATTGTCCACCAGAGAATTCACAGTGGAGATCTTCCTTACGTGTGTAATGAATGTGGGAAGGC
CTTCACATGTAGCTCATACCTACTTATTCATCAGAGAATTCATAATGGAGAAAAACCTTACACATGTAAT
GAGTGTGGGAAGGCCTTCAGACAGAGGTCGAGCCTCACCGTGCACCAGAGAACCCACACTGGGGAGAAGC
CCTATGAATGTGAGAAGTGTGGTGCAGCTTTCATTTCCAACTCACACCTCATGCGACACCATAGAACCCA
TCTTGTTGAATTGCCAACTTTCTTGTACAAAGTGGTTGATATCGGTAAGCCTATCCCTAACCCTCTCCTC
GGTCTCGATTCTACGTAGTAATGAACTAGTCCGTAACTTGAAAGTATTTCGATTTCTTGGCTTTATATAT
CTTGTGGAAAGGACGATACATTTTATAAATGTTAGCGCCC
