>Addgene plasmid #144485 | TFORF3009 | depositor partial sequence | sequence record 285571 | Barcode
TACATTTTATAAATGTTAGCGCCC
